>Addgene plasmid #61736 | pCRISPomyces-1 | addgene full sequence | sequence record 256988 | Addgene NGS Result
CTGTCGGCCTACCTGCTGGCCGTCGGCCAGGGCTACAAAATCACGGGCGTCGTGGACTATGAGCACGTCC
GCGAGCTGGCCCTGCAGGCGGAAGTCAGGTAGACACGACTTCCGCTAGTCCTTGCAAGGTCTGCTGACGT
GAGGCGGGGCGGTCGTTTTTGACCGCCCTGCCTTCGTCATGTAGGCTCGCTCGCTGTGCCTGGCGTGTCA
TCAGACGCCCAGGTCCCGGTGCCGTGAGGCCCGGGCCATCGAGCCGGTGGTACGTGGCTGCGGTCCCCTT
GTGAGGGCTGCGCGCCGTGTGCTGTCCGGCGCGCACAGCCTTGAATCCACCCGCGGGGGCCGGCCGGTCT
CCGTGAGCTCGAGTAGACGACGGAGACGTAATGGACAAGAAGTACAGCATCGGCCTGGACATCGGCACCA
ACAGCGTGGGCTGGGCGGTCATCACCGACGAGTACAAGGTCCCCTCCAAGAAGTTCAAGGTCCTGGGCAA
CACCGACCGGCACTCGATCAAGAAGAACCTGATCGGCGCCCTGCTCTTCGACAGCGGCGAAACCGCCGAG
GCGACCCGCCTGAAGCGGACCGCCCGTCGCCGCTACACCCGGCGCAAGAACCGCATCTGCTACCTGCAGG
AGATCTTCTCCAACGAGATGGCCAAGGTCGACGACTCGTTCTTCCACCGGCTCGAGGAGAGCTTCCTGGT
GGAGGAGGACAAGAAGCACGAGCGCCACCCGATCTTCGGCAACATCGTCGACGAGGTGGCCTACCACGAG
AAGTACCCCACCATCTACCACCTCCGCAAGAAGCTGGTCGACTCGACCGACAAGGCGGACCTGCGGCTCA
TCTACCTGGCCCTCGCGCACATGATCAAGTTCCGCGGCCACTTCCTCATCGAGGGCGACCTGAACCCGGA
CAACTCCGACGTCGACAAGCTCTTCATCCAGCTGGTGCAGACCTACAACCAGCTGTTCGAGGAGAACCCC
ATCAACGCCAGCGGCGTCGACGCCAAGGCGATCCTCTCCGCGCGCCTGAGCAAGTCCCGGCGCCTGGAGA
ACCTCATCGCCCAGCTGCCGGGCGAGAAGAAGAACGGCCTCTTCGGCAACCTGATCGCGCTGTCGCTCGG
CCTGACCCCCAACTTCAAGAGCAACTTCGACCTGGCCGAGGACGCGAAGCTCCAGCTGTCCAAGGACACC
TACGACGACGACCTGGACAACCTGCTCGCCCAGATCGGCGACCAGTACGCGGACCTCTTCCTGGCCGCGA
AGAACCTCTCGGACGCCATCCTGCTCAGCGACATCCTGCGGGTCAACACCGAGATCACCAAGGCCCCGCT
GTCGGCGAGCATGATCAAGCGGTACGACGAGCACCACCAGGACCTGACCCTGCTCAAGGCCCTCGTGCGC
CAGCAGCTGCCCGAGAAGTACAAGGAGATCTTCTTCGACCAGTCCAAGAACGGCTACGCCGGCTACATCG
ACGGCGGCGCGTCGCAGGAGGAGTTCTACAAGTTCATCAAGCCGATCCTGGAGAAGATGGACGGCACCGA
GGAGCTGCTCGTCAAGCTGAACCGCGAGGACCTGCTCCGCAAGCAGCGGACCTTCGACAACGGCTCCATC
CCGCACCAGATCCACCTGGGCGAGCTCCACGCCATCCTCCGGCGCCAGGAGGACTTCTACCCCTTCCTGA
AGGACAACCGCGAGAAGATCGAGAAGATCCTGACCTTCCGGATCCCGTACTACGTCGGCCCCCTGGCCCG
CGGCAACTCCCGGTTCGCGTGGATGACCCGGAAGTCGGAGGAAACCATCACCCCGTGGAACTTCGAGGAG
GTCGTGGACAAGGGCGCCTCCGCGCAGTCGTTCATCGAGCGCATGACCAACTTCGACAAGAACCTCCCGA
ACGAGAAGGTCCTGCCCAAGCACAGCCTGCTCTACGAGTACTTCACCGTGTACAACGAGCTGACCAAGGT
CAAGTACGTGACCGAGGGCATGCGGAAGCCGGCCTTCCTGTCCGGCGAGCAGAAGAAGGCGATCGTCGAC
CTGCTCTTCAAGACCAACCGCAAGGTCACCGTGAAGCAGCTGAAGGAGGACTACTTCAAGAAGATCGAGT
GCTTCGACTCCGTCGAGATCTCGGGCGTGGAGGACCGCTTCAACGCCTCCCTGGGCACCTACCACGACCT
GCTCAAGATCATCAAGGACAAGGACTTCCTCGACAACGAGGAGAACGAGGACATCCTGGAGGACATCGTC
CTCACCCTGACCCTCTTCGAGGACCGCGAGATGATCGAGGAGCGGCTCAAGACCTACGCCCACCTGTTCG
ACGACAAGGTGATGAAGCAGCTGAAGCGGCGCCGGTACACCGGCTGGGGCCGCCTCTCCCGGAAGCTGAT
CAACGGCATCCGGGACAAGCAGAGCGGCAAGACCATCCTGGACTTCCTCAAGTCCGACGGCTTCGCCAAC
CGCAACTTCATGCAGCTCATCCACGACGACTCGCTGACCTTCAAGGAGGACATCCAGAAGGCCCAGGTGT
CCGGCCAGGGCGACAGCCTCCACGAGCACATCGCCAACCTGGCGGGCTCCCCGGCGATCAAGAAGGGCAT
CCTCCAGACCGTCAAGGTCGTGGACGAGCTGGTCAAGGTGATGGGCCGCCACAAGCCCGAGAACATCGTG
ATCGAGATGGCCCGGGAGAACCAGACCACCCAGAAGGGCCAGAAGAACTCCCGCGAGCGGATGAAGCGCA
TCGAGGAGGGCATCAAGGAGCTCGGCTCGCAGATCCTGAAGGAGCACCCGGTCGAGAACACCCAGCTCCA
GAACGAGAAGCTGTACCTCTACTACCTGCAGAACGGCCGCGACATGTACGTGGACCAGGAGCTCGACATC
AACCGGCTGAGCGACTACGACGTCGACCACATCGTGCCGCAGTCCTTCCTGAAGGACGACTCGATCGACA
ACAAGGTCCTGACCCGCTCCGACAAGAACCGGGGCAAGTCCGACAACGTGCCCTCGGAGGAGGTCGTGAA
GAAGATGAAGAACTACTGGCGCCAGCTGCTCAACGCCAAGCTCATCACCCAGCGCAAGTTCGACAACCTG
ACCAAGGCCGAGCGGGGCGGCCTGTCGGAGCTCGACAAGGCGGGCTTCATCAAGCGCCAGCTCGTCGAAA
CCCGGCAGATCACCAAGCACGTGGCCCAGATCCTGGACAGCCGGATGAACACCAAGTACGACGAGAACGA
CAAGCTGATCCGCGAGGTCAAGGTGATCACCCTCAAGAGCAAGCTGGTGTCCGACTTCCGCAAGGACTTC
CAGTTCTACAAGGTCCGGGAGATCAACAACTACCACCACGCCCACGACGCGTACCTGAACGCCGTCGTGG
GCACCGCGCTGATCAAGAAGTACCCGAAGCTGGAGTCCGAGTTCGTCTACGGCGACTACAAGGTCTACGA
CGTGCGCAAGATGATCGCCAAGTCGGAGCAGGAGATCGGCAAGGCCACCGCGAAGTACTTCTTCTACAGC
AACATCATGAACTTCTTCAAGACCGAGATCACCCTGGCCAACGGCGAGATCCGCAAGCGGCCCCTGATCG
AAACCAACGGCGAAACCGGCGAGATCGTCTGGGACAAGGGCCGCGACTTCGCCACCGTCCGGAAGGTGCT
GTCCATGCCGCAGGTCAACATCGTCAAGAAAACCGAGGTGCAGACCGGCGGCTTCAGCAAGGAGTCCATC
CTCCCCAAGCGCAACTCGGACAAGCTGATCGCCCGGAAGAAGGACTGGGACCCGAAGAAGTACGGCGGCT
TCGACAGCCCCACCGTCGCCTACTCCGTGCTGGTCGTGGCGAAGGTCGAGAAGGGCAAGAGCAAGAAGCT
GAAGTCCGTGAAGGAGCTGCTCGGCATCACCATCATGGAGCGCTCCTCGTTCGAGAAGAACCCGATCGAC
TTCCTGGAGGCCAAGGGCTACAAGGAGGTCAAGAAGGACCTCATCATCAAGCTGCCCAAGTACTCGCTGT
TCGAGCTCGAGAACGGCCGCAAGCGGATGCTCGCCAGCGCGGGCGAGCTGCAGAAGGGCAACGAGCTGGC
CCTCCCGTCCAAGTACGTCAACTTCCTGTACCTCGCGTCCCACTACGAGAAGCTGAAGGGCTCGCCCGAG
GACAACGAGCAGAAGCAGCTCTTCGTGGAGCAGCACAAGCACTACCTGGACGAGATCATCGAGCAGATCT
CGGAGTTCAGCAAGCGGGTCATCCTGGCCGACGCGAACCTCGACAAGGTGCTGTCCGCCTACAACAAGCA
CCGCGACAAGCCGATCCGGGAGCAGGCGGAGAACATCATCCACCTGTTCACCCTCACCAACCTGGGCGCC
CCCGCCGCGTTCAAGTACTTCGACACCACCATCGACCGCAAGCGGTACACCAGCACCAAGGAGGTCCTCG
ACGCGACCCTGATCCACCAGTCCATCACCGGCCTGTACGAAACCCGCATCGACCTCTCCCAGCTCGGCGG
CGACTGAGAATTCAGATCTACGCGTTC
[179 nt withheld, positions 4508-4686]
CCGCCCGCGGGACGTGACGAGCGGCACGACTCGACGACTCCGGGCTCCTTTGACGCTGTCCGTCGCGCCG
GGTAGCGTAGGACACCGTGCCCGCGCCGTCGGGCCCTCGCGCGTGCACTCGGTCGACCGCTCCCTGCCGG
AGTGGGTGCGGGTGCACGGGGTGGCTCCCCACCTCCTCTCGGATCGGTCCTCGCGGACTGCCGCCGTGCG
GAGGACCGGGGCGACACGCCCGGGCGCGGGGGTCGGTGCGGGACTCCAGACCTCCGGGGTAGTCGTGCGA
CGGGCGACGATCCGGGCCGAGCCGGCCGTCCTGGGTGACGGGTGCCGGTCAGACCAGAGAACACCGACAG
ACGGAGACGTAGGAACCATTCAAAACAGCATAGCAAGTTAAAATAAGGCTAGTCCGTTATCAACTTGAAA
AAGTGGCACCGAGTCGGTGCTTTTTTTACTCCATCTGGATTTGTTCAGAACGCTCGGTTGCCGCCGGGCG
TTTTTTAGCTGCTCCTTCGGTCGGACGTGCGTCTACGGGCACCTTACCGCAGCCGTCGGCTGTGCGACAC
GGACGGATCGGGCGAACTGGCCGATGCTGGGAGAAGCGCGCTGCTGTACGGCGCGCACCGGGTGCGGAGC
CCCTCGGCGAGCGGTGTGAAACTTCTGTGAATGGCCTGTTCGGTTGCTTTTTTTATACGGCTGCCAGATA
AGGCTTGCAGCATCTGGGCGGCTACCGCTATGATCGGGGCGTTCCTGCAATTCTTAGTGCGAGTATCTGA
AAGGGGATACGCGGGTTTTAGAGCTATGCTGTTTTGAATGGTCCCAAAAGTCTTCTCAGCCGCTACAGGG
CGCGTCCCATTCGCCATTCAGGCTGCGCAACTGTTGGGAAGGGCGATCGGTGCGGGCCTCTTCGCTATTA
CGCCAGCTGGCGAAAGGGGGATGTGCTGCAAGGCGATTAAGTTGGGTAACGCCAGGGTTTTCCCAGTCAC
GACGTTGTAAAACGACGGCCAGTGAGCGCGCGTAATACGACTCACTATAGGGCGAATTGGGTACCGGGCC
CCCCCTCGAGGTCCTCCAGCTTTTGTTCCCTTTAGTGAGGGTTAATTGCGCGCTTGGCGTAATCATGGTC
ATAGCTGTTTCCTGTGTGAAATTGTTATCCGCTCACAATTCCACACAACATACGAGCCGGAAGCATAAAG
TGTAAAGCCTGGGGTGCCTAATGAGTGAGCTAACTCACATTAATTGCGTTGCGCTCACTGCCCGCTTTCC
ACCGGTGAAGACATAGAGCTATGCTGTTTTGAATGGTCCCAAAACTAGCATAACCCCTTGGGGCCTCTAA
ACGGGTCTTGAGGGGTTTTTTGTCTAGAGGCCAGGAACCGTAAAAAGGCCGCGTTGCTGGCGTTTTTCCA
TAGGCTCCGCCCCCCTGACGAGCATCACAAAAATCGACGCTCAAGTCAGAGGTGGCGAAACCCGACAGGA
CTATAAAGATACCAGGCGTTTCCCCCTGGAAGCTCCCTCGTGCGCTCTCCTGTTCCGACCCTGCCGCTTA
CCGGATACCTGTCCGCCTTTCTCCCTTCGGGAAGCGTGGCGCTTTCTCATAGCTCACGCTGTAGGTATCT
CAGTTCGGTGTAGGTCGTTCGCTCCAAGCTGGGCTGTGTGCACGACCCCCCCGTTCAGCCCGACCGCTGC
GCCTTATCCGGTAACTATCGTCTTGAGTCCAACCCGGTAAGACACGACTTATCGCCACTGGCAGCAGCCA
CTGGTAACAGGATTAGCAGAGCGAGGTATGTAGGCGGTGCTACAGAGTTCTTGAAGTGGTGGCCTAACTA
CGGCTACACTAGAAGAACAGTATTTGGTATCTGCGCTCTGCTGAAGCCAGTTACCTTCGGAAAAAGAGTT
GGTAGCTCTTGATCCGGCAAACAAACCACCGCTGGTAGCGGTGGTTTTTTTGTTTGCAAGCAGCAGATTA
CGCGCAGAAAAAAAGGATCTCAAGAAGATCCTTTGATCTTTTCTACGGGGTCTGACGCTCAGTGGAACGA
AAACTCACGTTAAGGGATTTTGGTCATGAGATTATCAAAAAGGATCTTCACCTAGATCCTTTTGGTTCAT
GTGCAGCTCCATCAGCAAAAGGGGATGATAAGTTTATCACCACCGACTATTTGCAACAGTGCCGTTGATC
GTGCTATGATCGACTGATGTCATCAGCGGTGGAGTGCAATGTCGTGCAATACGAATGGCGAAAAGCCGAG
CTCATCGGTCAGCTTCTCAACCTTGGGGTTACCCCCGGCGGTGTGCTGCTGGTCCACAGCTCCTTCCGTA
GCGTCCGGCCCCTCGAAGATGGGCCACTTGGACTGATCGAGGCCCTGCGTGCTGCGCTGGGTCCGGGAGG
GACGCTCGTCATGCCCTCGTGGTCAGGTCTGGACGACGAGCCGTTCGATCCTGCCACGTCGCCCGTTACA
CCGGACCTTGGAGTTGTCTCTGACACATTCTGGCGCCTGCCAAATGTAAAGCGCAGCGCCCATCCATTTG
CCTTTGCGGCAGCGGGGCCACAGGCAGAGCAGATCATCTCTGATCCATTGCCCCTGCCACCTCACTCGCC
TGCAAGCCCGGTCGCCCGTGTCCATGAACTCGATGGGCAGGTACTTCTCCTCGGCGTGGGACACGATGCC
AACACGACGCTGCATCTTGCCGAGTTGATGGCAAAGGTTCCCTATGGGGTGCCGAGACACTGCACCATTC
TTCAGGATGGCAAGTTGGTACGCGTCGATTATCTCGAGAATGACCACTGCTGTGAGCGCTTTGCCTTGGC
GGACAGGTGGCTCAAGGAGAAGAGCCTTCAGAAGGAAGGTCCAGTCGGTCATGCCTTTGCTCGGTTGATC
CGCTCCCGCGACATTGTGGCGACAGCCCTGGGTCAACTGGGCCGAGATCCGTTGATCTTCCTGCATCCGC
CAGAGGCGGGATGCGAAGAATGCGATGCCGCTCGCCAGTCGATTGGCTGAGCTCATGAGCGGAGAACGAG
ATGACGTTGGAGGGGCAAGGTCGCGCTGATTGCTGGGGCAACACGTGGAGCGGATCGGGGATTGTCTTTC
TTCAGCTCGCTGATGATATGCTGACGCTCAATGCCGTTTGGCCTCCGACTAACGAAAATCCCGCATTTGG
ACGGCTGATCCGATTGGCACGGCGGACGGCGAATGGCGGAGCAGACGCTCGTCCGGGGGCAATGAGATAT
GAAAAAGCCTGAACTCACCGCGACGTATCGATGTCGAGGTTCCTCAGGGGAGCCACCCCAGAGAAGCCCT
CGGAGCTGAGCGGAGCTATTTCCAAAGCCATGCCAGCTAGAGACAGTGCACACCGCCAAGCATCTGCAAA
ACCCTCGCCTGGAGGGAAAGTGCAATGTACGTACGCTGGTTTCCCTCCAGAAAGGGATTCTGCGGCTTCT
CAACTTTGGAAGAAGAGGCGGAACGAACTGCTGTTTCAGCCTACTCATGTGAGGAGGCTGGTCCTTTACC
CTGATGCCCGAGGGCATCAGGGTAAAGGACCAGCCTCGCCAACTAGGAGCGCTACCAAGGCGAACACAAC
CCAGGACTTGGTAGAACCCTTCGCCGGAGAAGTTCAGACTCATCGGCATGAGCACCCCTCGCCGCGCACT
CGGCACCGGTCCGTCGACCACCACCAGGACGTCGTTGTCGACGTCGGCCCCGCGGCTCCTGCCCGCCGAA
CGCGTCGTCGTCGACGGCCTGGTGCTCATCGACGAGCACCCGGAGCCAGGTGAAAAGCGCCGGCGGACGC
TCGGACTGGGCGCGGGATTCCAGCAGTAACCCAGGTCCGCCGGCCACCTCACGGCAGGCAGACCCTCGGC
TTTCGCGCCGGGACCGCCATGAGACCGCCACCCGGATGTCCGGGGTGGCGGTCTCATGGCGGTCCCTCAG
CGGCCCTACGCGACCGCTGTGTCGACGCGGAGGCAGTCTCCGGGGTGCTGGCCCCAGGGCTGGAGTACCG
GGGCGAGCTTGCCCTTGCAGCGGCGGCACACGGGCGACGCGGCGCCGGGCGGGGGAGTCTTGACGTCGAC
GGTGACCGGCTTCGGCTTCAGGCGCTTCCGAAGGCTGATCGTCGGGCGGATCGCCTCCTTCTTCGGCTGA
CGCACTCGGTCGAGCGAAGCGGCCAGCTCCTCCGTGCGGGCCTCGTTGGCCTTCCGGCGCGCCTCGCGGA
AAGCAGCTTCCTCCTCGGACATGACCTCGAACCTCATCTGGTCAGCGTCAAGGTCGCCCGGCGCGGCCGG
CGCTTCCGGGGCGGGCGGGTCCAGGACGTCCTTGCCCCACACCAGGCCCCAGGACTCGACGAGCCGCCGG
ACGCCCGGTAGGCCGTACGTCTCGGCGACCTTGATGAGGTCGAGGCGACGTCCGGCGACGCGGGCGATGT
ATCGGTACCAGATGTAGGCCGGGATGACCGCGATGGCGACCAGGCCCTCGGTGTCGTCGGTGATCTCCTC
CTCGGTGCGGACGTCCTGCTGGATGCCGAGTTCCTTGATCAGCCGGTTCAGGTTCTGCGACCGGTAGTGC
TTGCGGACCTGGAACACGCCGAACTCGCGCTCGCGGTACTTCTCGACGAACGGGCCGGGCCGACGAAGCC
GCTGCAGCTCGGCGGCCGCCGCGTCGCCCAGGTCGAGCGGTCCCATGCGGTCGTCGCCGCGACCGGCCTT
GAAGTTCTGTCCGGCCAGCTCCAGGCCGATCTTGGCGACGCCGCCCTTGGTCTTGTCGCCGTCCTTGTAG
AGGTAGCGGGCCTGCTTGCCCGCATCGCCGTCAGCGGCGTCCGCGCCGTTGAGTGGGCGCACGTCGGTGC
CGTGGCCCTTGCCCTCACAGGAGCAACCGGGCCGGTCGCACGTCTCGCTGACGGTGTAGCCGCCCGCGGA
TTCGACCCCGGCGGCCCAGGCTCCGGCGAGTGCGTCGCGGAACGCGGCCTGGGCGTCCGGGCCGAGCACC
TCGCGGGTGACCCAGAGCGTGTGCCAGTGCAGGTGCCAGCCGGAGCCCCAGCCGAAGGTGTCCTCGAAGG
CCCGCTCGTAGCCGATGATCCCGAAGTCGTCGCGCATCGTGCGCCAGCGGCGGCCGGACGAGCCGTACGC
GCCCTTCCAGCCGTCGTGCAAGACCGCGACCAGGCCGTGCCGCATTCCCTTGCGGACGGTGCCGAACGCC
ATGCGCTCGAAGTGGCGCAACGTGTTCGTGCCAAGGTGCAGCCCGTACCCGGCGTCCGCGAGACCGTCGG
CGGCGAGCTGCACGTTCGAGCCCCGTACGGCCAGGATGCGGCTCATGCACCACGGGCAGGTGTGGACGTT
GTTGCAGCGGCACGTGTTGCCCCACGTCGCCTCGCCCGGCTTCCACATCAGCTCGGCCGTCCCGGCAGTG
AGCCGGGTCCCGCAGCCCTTGAACGCCTCGTTCAGCGACACCGTCTGGTGCCGGTCCCGCCGGGCGAACC
GCTCGTCGCGCGGGTCCTCCCGCCCGGCTGTCGCGGCACCCTCGTTTGGGGTAGAACCCGTTCCAGTTAC
AGCGCTCTGACCTGCAGTGGACGGAGATTTTCCCTTACTACTAAAGCCCGCGTCCGGATTACCCGCTGTA
GTCGTGCTTGCTACGCTGCGTGACTGGTCCGCAATGAGACGCTTTGCGCGCTTTCGGCAGGCGTCCGAGC
AGTAGATTTTGGGGCGCTTCCCGGGGATGTGGACGATCGGGGTGCCGCAGTGGCACTTCGGTCCGGCGGG
GCGCGGTGGTGTCGACGCGCTGTTCTCTCGTACGCTCGTCACAGAGCAAACGTCCTCACTCGGCATGCTG
CGCCGGTTCGGGGGCGGCGAGCCCGGGAGGCCAATCCCGGGCTCGTGCCATTTCTGGGTCCTGTTGATCC
TGGCATTGGTGTGGCCGTTCATTGCCCCTGCTCGCTCCTGACGCGCCGATAGACGTCCGATACGCCCGGT
GCTGGTGGGATTTGATAGGTCGGAAGAAGCCCCGCCCGGGCCTGGGCGGGGCTTCCTGTGCGTCAGGACC
TCCTCGTCGTGAGCCTCTTCGGCCTATGGACGGAGTGACCTCGTGATCCGTTACAGCCGCGCGCGCTCGC
GTAGAGCGGTCTCATCAGTTCCACGAACGGTCCTCTTCGCAGATCAGGGCGTTGGGGCGGAGTCTCACCA
AGGACTACGTCTGCTGGCGATTTCCGTTACACCCCGGGCGGTGGCCGGCGCACACGCGCGCCCGCGTTGG
GCAGTGCAGAAAGTGCAGAAACCTAGGCGCTGATGGTCCAGGTCCACGGTTCGTCGTCGGCGGCGGCGCG
GGCGGCGGCGTCGGCCAGGGCGCGGGCGAGACCGGCTACGGCGGGCTTGATGCGCCGGTTGCGGGCGACC
TTGAGCAGCTAGTATGCAGGTCGACGGATCTTTTCCGCTGCATAACCCTGCTTCGGGGTCATTATAGCGA
TTTTTTCGGTATATCCATCCTTTTTCGCACGATATACAGGATTTTGCCAAAGGGTTCGTGTAGACTTTCC
TTGGTGTATCCAACGGCGTCAGCCGGGCAGGATAGGTGAAGTAGGCCCACCCGCGAGCGGGTGTTCCTTC
TTCACTGTCCCTTATTCGCACCTGGCGGTGCTCAACGGGAATCCTGCTCTGCGAGGCTGGCCGGCTACCG
CCGGCGTAACAGATGAGGGCAAGCGGATGGCTGATGAAACCAAGCCAACCAGGAAGGGCAGCCCACCTAT
CAAGGTGTACTGCCTTCCAGACGAACGAAGAGCGATTGAGGAAAAGGCGGCGGCGGCCGGCATGAGC
Features (pLannotate 1.2.2; 23 found; start..end, strand, type, name):
     79..380     +  promoter       rpsL promoter: promoter for the Xylanimonas cellulosilytica ribosomal protein S12 gene
    381..4484    +  CDS            cas9: CAS9_STRP1 - Also known as csn1 From Streptococcus pyogenes serotype M1.
   4508..4645    +  CDS            M13 gene VIII (fragment) (sequence withheld): pVIII; VIII; major coat protein
   4652..4686    +  terminator     fd terminator (fragment) (sequence withheld): central terminator from bacteriophage fd (Otsuka and Kunisawa, 1982)
   4687..5047    +  promoter       rpsL promoter: promoter for the Cellulomonas flavigena ribosomal protein S12 gene
   5048..5126    +  misc_RNA       tracrRNA: trans-activating CRISPR RNA for the Streptococcus pyogenes CRISPR/Cas9 system
   5150..5183    +  terminator     lambda t0 terminator: minimal transcription terminator from phage lambda (Scholtissek and Grosse, 1987)
   5184..5468    +  promoter       gapdh promoter: glyceraldehyde-3-phosphate dehydrogenase promoter from Eggerthella lenta
   5471..5505    +  repeat_region  DR: direct repeat for the Streptococcus pyogenes CRISPR/Cas system
   5536..5691    -  CDS            lacZα (fragment): LacZα fragment of β-galactosidase; lacZ fragment
   5699..5717    +  promoter       T7 promoter: promoter for bacteriophage T7 RNA polymerase
   5726..5749    -  misc_feature   MCS (fragment): pBluescript multiple cloning site
   5765..5783    -  promoter       T3 promoter: promoter for bacteriophage T3 RNA polymerase
   5826..5848    -  protein_bind   lac operator (fragment): The lac repressor binds to the lac operator to inhibit transcription in E. coli. This inhibition can be relieved by adding lactose or isopropyl-β-D-thiogalactopyranoside (IPTG). lac repressor encoded by lacI
   5852..5882    -  promoter       lac promoter: promoter for the E. coli lac operon
   5897..5918    -  protein_bind   CAP binding site: CAP binding activates transcription in the presence of cAMP. E. coli catabolite activator protein
   5960..5991    +  repeat_region  DR (fragment): direct repeat for the Streptococcus pyogenes CRISPR/Cas system
   5991..6038    +  terminator     T7 terminator: transcription terminator for bacteriophage T7 RNA polymerase
   6081..6669    -  rep_origin     ori: high-copy-number ColE1/pMB1/pBR322/pUC origin of replication
   6873..7673    +  CDS            ApmR: aminoglycoside 3-N-acetyltransferase type IV ; aac(3)IV; confers resistance to apramycin (Paget and Davies, 1996)
   8612..10054   -  CDS            pSG5 Rep: replication initiator protein from the Streptomyces ghanaensis plasmid pSG5; rep
  11221..11330   +  oriT           oriT: incP origin of transfer
  11363..82      +  CDS            traJ (fragment) (across the origin): oriT-recognizing protein; traJ
