[The description below was written by a language model from this plasmid's Addgene catalogue record and pLannotate feature annotations shown in this document.]
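Description:
pCRISPomyces-1 is an approximately 11.5 kb E. coli–Streptomyces shuttle plasmid built on the pKC1139 backbone for CRISPR/Cas9 genome editing in Streptomyces species. It carries a high-copy ColE1/pUC-type origin for propagation in E. coli and the pSG5 replication initiator (Rep) for maintenance in Streptomyces. An incP oriT with an adjacent traJ fragment allows conjugal transfer from a suitable E. coli donor into the actinomycete host. Selection in both hosts relies on the aac(3)IV apramycin resistance gene. The backbone carries a single point mutation that removes a BbsI site from the pSG5 rep region, so that BbsI can be used for spacer cloning.

The payload consists of three separately promoted expression units arranged in tandem. A Streptomyces codon-optimized Streptococcus pyogenes Cas9 (about 4.1 kb) is driven by the rpsL promoter from Xylanimonas cellulosilytica and followed by an fd terminator fragment. The S. pyogenes tracrRNA is expressed from the Cellulomonas flavigena rpsL promoter and ends at a lambda t0 terminator. The crRNA cassette is driven by the Eggerthella lenta gapdh promoter and ends at a T7 terminator. It contains two S. pyogenes direct repeats flanking a BbsI-bounded lacZα cassette, with its lac promoter, that sits in place of the spacer. Replacing this placeholder with custom spacer sequences by BbsI-based cloning should disrupt lacZα, permitting blue/white screening in E. coli. Because this design keeps tracrRNA and crRNA separate rather than fusing them into a single guide RNA, it suits crRNA arrays, consistent with the multiplex editing named in the associated publication's title. The record does not describe any homology repair templates in this base vector.
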