Addgene plasmid #61736: pCRISPomyces-1
Purpose: Streptomyces expression of codon-optimized Cas9, tracrRNA, and custom crRNA
Depositing lab: Huimin Zhao. Depositing organization: University of Illinois at Urbana-Champaign. Publication: High-Efficiency Multiplex Genome Editing of Streptomyces Species Using an Engineered CRISPR/Cas System. Cobb RE, Wang Y, Zhao H. ACS Synth Biol. 2014 Dec 8. 10.1021/sb500351f PubMed 25458909.
Backbone
  Vector backbone: pKC1139
  Total vector size (bp): 11474
  Modifications to backbone: mutation G9173C to remove BbsI site from pSG5 rep
  Vector type: Bacterial Expression, CRISPR
Growth in bacteria
  Bacterial resistance: Apramycin, 25 μg/mL
  Growth temperature: 37°C
  Growth strain: DH5alpha
  Copy number: High Copy
Gene/Insert 1
  Gene/Insert name: sSpCas9 (alt name: Streptomyces codon-optimized Cas9)
  Species: Synthetic
  Insert size (bp): 4107
  Promoter: rpsLp(XC)-BbsI
  Cloning method: Unknown
  Sequencing primers: 5′ Unknown
Gene/Insert 2
  Gene/Insert name: tracrRNA
  Species: Streptococcus pyogenes
  Insert size (bp): 86
  Promoter: rpsLp(CF)
  Cloning method: Unknown
  Sequencing primers: 5′ Unknown
Gene/Insert 3
  Gene/Insert name: crRNA cassette
  Species: Synthetic
  Insert size (bp): 523
  Mutation: BbsI-flanked lacZ cassette inserted in place of spacer
  Promoter: gapdhp(EL)
  Cloning method: Unknown
  Sequencing primers: 5′ Unknown
Terms and licenses: Academic/Nonprofit Terms; Industry Terms: Not Available to Industry
How to cite: pCRISPomyces-1 was a gift from Huimin Zhao (Addgene plasmid # 61736 ; http://n2t.net/addgene:61736 ; RRID:Addgene_61736)
