>Addgene plasmid #61736 | pCRISPomyces-1 | addgene partial sequence | sequence record 102998 | hSpCas9-R1 5'-CGCTCGTGCTTCTTATCCTC-3'
CTCGAGCCGGTGGAAGAACGAGTCGTCGACCTTGGCCATCTCGTTGGAGAAGATCTCCTGCAGGTAGCAG
ATGCGGTTCTTGCGCCGGGTGTAGCGGCGACGGGCGGTCCGCTTCAGGCGGGTCGCCTCGGCGGTTTCGC
CGCTGTCGAAGAGCAGGGCGCCGATCAGGTTCTTCTTGATCGAGTGCCGGTCGGTGTTGCCCAGGACCTT
GAACTTCTTGGAGGGGACCTTGTACTCGTCGGTGATGACCGCCCAGCCCACGCTGTTGGTGCCGATGTCC
AGGCCGATGCTGTACTTCTTGTCCATTACGTCTCCGTCGTCTACTCGAGCTCACGGAGACCGGCCGGCCC
CCGCGGGTGGATTCAAGGCTGTGCGCGCCGGACAGCACACGGCGCGCAGCCCTCACAAGGGGACCGCAGC
CACGTACCACCGGCTCGATGGCCCGGGCCTCACGGCACCGGGACCTGGGCGTCTGATGACACGCCAGGCA
CAGCGAGCGAGCCTACATGACGAAGGCAGGGCGGTCAAAAACGACCGCCCCGCCTCACGTCAGCAGACCT
TGCAAGGACTAGCGGAAGTCGTGTCTACCTGACTTCCGCCTGCAGGGCCAGCTCGCGGACGTGCTCATAG
TCCACGACGCCCGTGATTTTGTAGCCCTGGCCGACGGCCAGCAGGTAGGCCGACAGGCTCATGCCGGCCG
CCGCCGCCTTTTCCTCAATCGCTCTTCGTTCGTCTGGAAGGCAGTACACCTTGATAGGTGGGCTGCCCTT
CCTGGTTGGCTTGGTTTCATCAGCCATCCGCTTGCCCTCATCTGTTACGCCGGCGGTAGCCGGCCAGCCT
CGCAGAGCAGGATTCCC
