>Addgene plasmid #61736 | pCRISPomyces-1 | addgene partial sequence | sequence record 102999 | SpCas9-F1 5'-cagcacaagcactacctgga-3'
ATCTCGGAGTTCAGCAAGCGGGTCATCCTGGCCGACGCGAACCTCGACAAGGTGCTGTCCGCCTACAACA
AGCACCGCGACAAGCCGATCCGGGAGCAGGCGGAGAACATCATCCACCTGTTCACCCTCACCAACCTGGG
CGCCCCCGCCGCGTTCAAGTACTTCGACACCACCATCGACCGCAAGCGGTACACCAGCACCAAGGAGGTC
CTCGACGCGACCCTGATCCACCAGTCCATCACCGGCCTGTACGAAACCCGCATCGACCTCTCCCAGCTCG
GCGGCGACTGAGAATTCAGATCTACGCGTTC
[179 nt withheld, positions 312-490]
CCGCCCGCGGGACGTGACGAGCGGCACGACTCGACGACTCCGGGCTCCTTTGACGCTGTCCGTCGCGCCG
GGTAGCGTAGGACACCGTGCCCGCGCCGTCGGGCCCTCGCGCGTGCACTCGGTCGACCGCTCCCTGCCGG
AGTGGGTGCGGGTGCACGGGGTGGCTCCCCACCTCCTCTCGGATCGGTCCTCGCGGACTGCCGCCGTGCG
GAGGACCGGGGCGACACGCCCGGGCGCGGGGGTCGGTGCGGGACTCCAGACCTCCGGGGTAGTCGTGCGA
CGGGCGACGATCCGGGCCGAGCCGGCCGTCCTGGGTGACGGGTGCCGGTCAGACCAGAGAACACCGACAG
ACGGAGACGTAGGAACCATTCAAAACAGCATAGCAAGTTAAAATAAGGCTAGTCCGTTATCAACTTGAAA
AAGTGGCACCGAGTCGGTGCTTTTTTTACTCCATCTGGATTTGTTCAGAACGCTCGGTTGCCGCCGGGCG
TTTTTTAGCTGCTCCTTCGGTCGGACGTGCGTCTACGGGCACCTTACCGCAGCCGTCGGCTGTGCGACAC
GGACGGA
