>Addgene plasmid #61736 | pCRISPomyces-1 | addgene partial sequence | sequence record 103012 | pBR322ori-F 5'-GGGAAACGCCTGGTATCTTT-3'
GCCACCTCTGACTTGAGCGTCGATTTTTGTGATGCTCGTCAGGGGGGCGGAGCCTATGGAAAAACGCCAG
CAACGCGGCCTTTTTACGGTTCCTGGCCTCTAGACAAAAAACCCCTCAAGACCCGTTTAGAGGCCCCAAG
GGGTTATGCTAGTTTTGGGACCATTCAAAACAGCATAGCTCTATGTCTTCACCGGTGGAAAGCGGGCAGT
GAGCGCAACGCAATTAATGTGAGTTAGCTCACTCATTAGGCACCCCAGGCTTTACACTTTATGCTTCCGG
CTCGTATGTTGTGTGGAATTGTGAGCGGATAACAATTTCACACAGGAAACAGCTATGACCATGATTACGC
CAAGCGCGCAATTAACCCTCACTAAAGGGAACAAAAGCTGGAGGACCTCGAGGGGGGGCCCGGTACCCAA
TTCGCCCTATAGTGAGTCGTATTACGCGCGCTCACTGGCCGTCGTTTTACAACGTCGTGACTGGGAAAAC
CCTGGCGTTACCCAACTTAATCGCCTTGCAGCACATCCCCCTTTCGCCAGCTGGCGTAATAGCGAAGAGG
CCCGCACCGATCGCCCTTCCCAACAGTTGCGCAGCCTGAATGGCGAATGGGACGCGCCCTGTAGCGGCTG
AGAAGACTTTTGGGACCATTCAAAACAGCATAGCTCTAAAACCCGCGTATCCCCTTTCAGATACTCGCAC
TAAGAATTGCAGGAACGCCCCGATCATAGCGGTAGCCGCCCAGATGCTGCAAGCCTTATCTGGCAGCCGT
ATAAAAAAAGCAACCGAACAGGCCATTCACAGAAGTTTCACACCGCTCGCCGAGGGGCTCCGCACCCGGT
GCGCGCCGTACAGCAGCGCGCTTCTCCCAGCATCGGCCAGTTCGCCCGATCCGTCCGTGTCGCACAGCCG
ACGGCTGCGGTAAGGTGCCCGTAGACGCACGTCCGACCGAAGGAGCAGCTAAAAAACGCCCGGCGGCAAC
CGAGCGTTCTGAACAAATCCAGATGGAGTAAAAAAAGCACCGACTCGGTGCCACTTTTTCA
