>Addgene plasmid #61736 | pCRISPomyces-1 | addgene partial sequence | sequence record 103023 | hCas9-REC2-F 5'-CACGAGAAGTACCCCACCATC-3'
AGAAGCTGGTCGACTCGACCGACAAGGCGGACCTGCGGCTCATCTACCTGGCCCTCGCGCACATGATCAA
GTTCCGCGGCCACTTCCTCATCGAGGGCGACCTGAACCCGGACAACTCCGACGTCGACAAGCTCTTCATC
CAGCTGGTGCAGACCTACAACCAGCTGTTCGAGGAGAACCCCATCAACGCCAGCGGCGTCGACGCCAAGG
CGATCCTCTCCGCGCGCCTGAGCAAGTCCCGGCGCCTGGAGAACCTCATCGCCCAGCTGCCGGGCGAGAA
GAAGAACGGCCTCTTCGGCAACCTGATCGCGCTGTCGCTCGGCCTGACCCCCAACTTCAAGAGCAACTTC
GACCTGGCCGAGGACGCGAAGCTCCAGCTGTCCAAGGACACCTACGACGACGACCTGGACAACCTGCTCG
CCCAGATCGGCGACCAGTACGCGGACCTCTTCCTGGCCGCGAAGAACCTCTCGGACGCCATCCTGCTCAG
CGACATCCTGCGGGTCAACACCGAGATCACCAAGGCCCCGCTGTCGGCGAGCATGATCAAGCGGTACGAC
GAGCACCACCAGGACCTGACCCTGCTCAAGGCCCTCGTGCGCCAGCAGCTGCCCGAGAAGTACAAGGAGA
TCTTCTTCGACCAGTCCAAGAACGGCTACGCCGGCTACATCGACGGCGGCGCGTCGCAGGAGGAGTTCTA
CAAGTTCATCAAGCCGATCCTGGAGAAGATGGACGGCACCGAGGAGCTGCTCGTCAAGCTGAACCGCGAG
GACCTGCTCCGCAAGCAGCGGACCTTCGACAACGGCTCCATCCCGCACCAGATCCACCTGGGCGAGCTCC
ACGCCATCCTCCGGCGCCAGGAGGACTTCTACCCCTTCCTGAAGGACAACCGCGAGAAGATCGAGAAGAT
CCTGACCTTCCGGATCCCGTACTACGTCGGCCCCCTGGCCCGCGGCAACTCCCGGTTCGCGTGGATGACC
CGGAAGTCGGAGGAAACCATCACCCCGTGGAACTTCGAGGAGGTCGTGGACAAGGG
