>Addgene plasmid #61736 | pCRISPomyces-1 | addgene partial sequence | sequence record 103024 | dCas9-fwd 5'-ACCGTGTACAACGAGCTGAC-3'
CGAGGGCATGCGGAAGCCGGCCTTCCTGTCCGGCGAGCAGAAGAAGGCGATCGTCGACCTGCTCTTCAAG
ACCAACCGCAAGGTCACCGTGAAGCAGCTGAAGGAGGACTACTTCAAGAAGATCGAGTGCTTCGACTCCG
TCGAGATCTCGGGCGTGGAGGACCGCTTCAACGCCTCCCTGGGCACCTACCACGACCTGCTCAAGATCAT
CAAGGACAAGGACTTCCTCGACAACGAGGAGAACGAGGACATCCTGGAGGACATCGTCCTCACCCTGACC
CTCTTCGAGGACCGCGAGATGATCGAGGAGCGGCTCAAGACCTACGCCCACCTGTTCGACGACAAGGTGA
TGAAGCAGCTGAAGCGGCGCCGGTACACCGGCTGGGGCCGCCTCTCCCGGAAGCTGATCAACGGCATCCG
GGACAAGCAGAGCGGCAAGACCATCCTGGACTTCCTCAAGTCCGACGGCTTCGCCAACCGCAACTTCATG
CAGCTCATCCACGACGACTCGCTGACCTTCAAGGAGGACATCCAGAAGGCCCAGGTGTCCGGCCAGGGCG
ACAGCCTCCACGAGCACATCGCCAACCTGGCGGGCTCCCCGGCGATCAAGAAGGGCATCCTCCAGACCGT
CAAGGTCGTGGACGAGCTGGTCAAGGTGATGGGCCGCCACAAGCCCGAGAACATCGTGATCGAGATGGCC
CGGGAGAACCAGACCACCCAGAAGGGCCAGAAGAACTCCCGCGAGCGGATGAAGCGCATCGAGGAGGGCA
TCAAGGAGCTCGGCTCGCAGATCCTGAAGGAGCACCCGGTCGAGAACACCCAGCTCCAGAACGAGAAGCT
GTACCTCTACTACCTGCAGAACGGCCGCGACATGTACGTGGACCAGGAGCTCGACATCAACCGGCTGAGC
GACTACGACGTCGACCACAT
